>Addgene plasmid #178770 | Xalb_I-F1_array_GG | addgene full sequence | sequence record 354637 | Addgene NGS Result
GAGAGTCAATTCAGGGTGGTGAATGTGAAACCAGTAACGTTATACGATGTCGCAGAGTATGCCGGTGTCT
CTTATCAGACCGTTTCCCGCGTGGTGAACCAGGCCAGCCACGTTTCTGCGAAAACGCGGGAAAAAGTGGA
AGCGGCGATGGCGGAGCTGAATTACATTCCCAACCGCGTGGCACAACAACTGGCGGGCAAACAGTCGTTG
CTGATTGGCGTTGCCACCTCCAGTCTGGCCCTGCACGCGCCGTCGCAAATTGTCGCGGCGATTAAATCTC
GCGCCGATCAACTGGGTGCCAGCGTGGTGGTGTCGATGGTAGAACGAAGCGGCGTCGAAGCCTGTAAAGC
GGCGGTGCACAATCTTCTCGCGCAACGCGTCAGTGGGCTGATCATTAACTATCCGCTGGATGACCAGGAT
GCCATTGCTGTGGAAGCTGCCTGCACTAATGTTCCGGCGTTATTTCTTGATGTCTCTGACCAGACACCCA
TCAACAGTATTATTTTCTCCCATGAAGACGGTACGCGACTGGGCGTGGAGCATCTGGTCGCATTGGGTCA
CCAGCAAATCGCGCTGTTAGCGGGCCCATTAAGTTCTGTCTCGGCGCGTCTGCGTCTGGCTGGCTGGCAT
AAATATCTCACTCGCAATCAAATTCAGCCGATAGCGGAACGGGAAGGCGACTGGAGTGCCATGTCCGGTT
TTCAACAAACCATGCAAATGCTGAATGAGGGCATCGTTCCCACTGCGATGCTGGTTGCCAACGATCAGAT
GGCGCTGGGCGCAATGCGCGCCATTACCGAGTCCGGGCTGCGCGTTGGTGCGGATATCTCGGTAGTGGGA
TACGACGATACCGAAGACAGCTCATGTTATATCCCGCCGTTAACCACCATCAAACAGGATTTTCGCCTGC
TGGGGCAAACCAGCGTGGACCGCTTGCTGCAACTCTCTCAGGGCCAGGCGGTGAAGGGCAATCAGCTGTT
GCCCGTCTCACTGGTGAAAAGAAAAACCACCCTGGCGCCCAATACGCAAACCGCCTCTCCCCGCGCGTTG
GCCGATTCATTAATGCAGCTGGCACGACAGGTTTCCCGACTGGAAAGCGGGCAGTGAGCGCAACGCAATT
AATGTAAGTTAGCTCACTCATTAGGCACCGGGATCTCGACCGATGCCCTTGAGAGCCTTCAACCCAGTCA
GCTCCTTCCGGTGGGCGCGGGGCATGACTATCGTCGCCGCACTTATGACTGTCTTCTTTATCATGCAACT
CGTAGGACAGGTGCCGGCAGCGCTCTGGGTCATTTTCGGCGAGGACCGCTTTCGCTGGAGCGCGACGATG
ATCGGCCTGTCGCTTGCGGTATTCGGAATCTTGCACGCCCTCGCTCAAGCCTTCGTCACTGGTCCCGCCA
CCAAACGTTTCGGCGAGAAGCAGGCCATTATCGCCGGCATGGCGGCCCCACGGGTGCGCATGATCGTGCT
CCTGTCGTTGAGGACCCGGCTAGGCTGGCGGGGTTGCCTTACTGGTTAGCAGAATGAATCACCGATACGC
GAGCGAACGTGAAGCGACTGCTGCTGCAAAACGTCTGCGACCTGAGCAACAACATGAATGGTCTTCGGTT
TCCGTGTTTCGTAAAGTCTGGAAACGCGGAAGTCAGCGCCCTGCACCATTATGTTCCGGATCTGCATCGC
AGGATGCTGCTGGCTACCCTGTGGAACACCTACATCTGTATTAACGAAGCGCTGGCATTGACCCTGAGTG
ATTTTTCTCTGGTCCCGCCGCATCCATACCGCCAGTTGTTTACCCTCACAACGTTCCAGTAACCGGGCAT
GTTCATCATCAGTAACCCGTATCGTGAGCATCCTCTCTCGTTTCATCGGTATCATTACCCCCATGAACAG
AAATCCCCCTTACACGGAGGCATCAGTGACCAAACAGGAAAAAACCGCCCTTAACATGGCCCGCTTTATC
AGAAGCCAGACATTAACGCTTCTGGAGAAACTCAACGAGCTGGACGCGGATGAACAGGCAGACATCTGTG
AATCGCTTCACGACCACGCTGATGAGCTTTACCGCAGCTGCCTCGCGCGTTTCGGTGATGACGGTGAAAA
CCTCTGACACATGCAGCTCCCGGAGACGGTCACAGCTTGTCTGTAAGCGGATGCCGGGAGCAGACAAGCC
CGTCAGGGCGCGTCAGCGGGTGTTGGCGGGTGTCGGGGCGCAGCCATGACCCAGTCACGTAGCGATAGCG
GAGTGTATACTGGCTTAACTATGCGGCATCAGAGCAGATTGTACTGAGAGTGCACCATTGCGGTGTGAAA
TACCGCACAGATGCGTAAGGAGAAAATACCGCATCAGGCGCTCTTCCGCTTCCTCGCTCACTGACTCGCT
GCGCTCGGTCGTTCGGCTGCGGCGAGCGGTATCAGCTCACTCAAAGGCGGTAATACGGTTATCCACAGAA
TCAGGGGATAACGCAGGAAAGAACATGTGAGCAAAAGGCCAGCAAAAGGCCAGGAACCGTAAAAAGGCCG
CGTTGCTGGCGTTTTTCCATAGGCTCCGCCCCCCTGACGAGCATCACAAAAATCGACGCTCAAGTCAGAG
GTGGCGAAACCCGACAGGACTATAAAGATACCAGGCGTTTCCCCCTGGAAGCTCCCTCGTGCGCTCTCCT
GTTCCGACCCTGCCGCTTACCGGATACCTGTCCGCCTTTCTCCCTTCGGGAAGCGTGGCGCTTTCTCATA
GCTCACGCTGTAGGTATCTCAGTTCGGTGTAGGTCGTTCGCTCCAAGCTGGGCTGTGTGCACGAACCCCC
CGTTCAGCCCGACCGCTGCGCCTTATCCGGTAACTATCGTCTTGAGTCCAACCCGGTAAGACACGACTTA
TCGCCACTGGCAGCAGCCACTGGTAACAGGATTAGCAGAGCGAGGTATGTAGGCGGTGCTACAGAGTTCT
TGAAGTGGTGGCCTAACTACGGCTACACTAGAAGGACAGTATTTGGTATCTGCGCTCTGCTGAAGCCAGT
TACCTTCGGAAAAAGAGTTGGTAGCTCTTGATCCGGCAAACAAACCACCGCTGGTAGCGGTGGTTTTTTT
GTTTGCAAGCAGCAGATTACGCGCAGAAAAAAAGGATCTCAAGAAGATCCTTTGATCTTTTCTACGGGGT
CTGACGCTCAGTGGAACGAAAACTCACGTTAAGGGATTTTGGTCATGAACAATAAAACTGTCTGCTTACA
TAAACAGTAATACAAGGGGTGTTATGAGCCATATTCAACGGGAAACGTCTTGCTCTAGGCCGCGATTAAA
TTCCAACATGGATGCTGATTTATATGGGTATAAATGGGCTCGCGATAATGTCGGGCAATCAGGTGCGACA
ATCTATCGATTGTATGGGAAGCCCGATGCGCCAGAGTTGTTTCTGAAACATGGCAAAGGTAGCGTTGCCA
ATGATGTTACAGATGAGATGGTCAGACTAAACTGGCTGACGGAATTTATGCCTCTTCCGACCATCAAGCA
TTTTATCCGTACTCCTGATGATGCATGGTTACTCACCACTGCGATCCCCGGGAAAACAGCATTCCAGGTA
TTAGAAGAATATCCTGATTCAGGTGAAAATATTGTTGATGCGCTGGCAGTGTTCCTGCGCCGGTTGCATT
CGATTCCTGTTTGTAATTGTCCTTTTAACAGCGATCGCGTATTTCGTCTCGCTCAGGCGCAATCACGAAT
GAATAACGGTTTGGTTGATGCGAGTGATTTTGATGACGAGCGTAATGGCTGGCCTGTTGAACAAGTCTGG
AAAGAAATGCATAAACTTTTGCCATTCTCACCGGATTCAGTCGTCACTCATGGTGATTTCTCACTTGATA
ACCTTATTTTTGACGAGGGGAAATTAATAGGTTGTATTGATGTTGGACGAGTCGGAATCGCAGACCGATA
CCAGGATCTTGCCATCCTATGGAACTGCCTCGGTGAGTTTTCTCCTTCATTACAGAAACGGCTTTTTCAA
AAATATGGTATTGATAATCCTGATATGAATAAATTGCAGTTTCATTTGATGCTCGATGAGTTTTTCTAAG
AATTAATTCATGAGCGGATACATATTTGAATGTATTTAGAAAAATAAACAAATAGGGGTTCCGCGCACAT
TTCCCCGAAAAGTGCCACCTAAATTGTAAGCGTTAATATTTTGTTAAAATTCGCGTTAAATTTTTGTTAA
ATCAGCTCATTTTTTAACCAATAGGCCGAAATCGGCAAAATCCCTTATAAATCAAAAGAATAGACCGAGA
TAGGGT
[37 nt withheld, positions 4277-4313]
AAAGAACGTGGACTCCAACGTCAAAGG
[49 nt withheld, positions 4341-4389]
T
[91 nt withheld, positions 4391-4481]
G
[124 nt withheld, positions 4483-4606]
CCCATTCGCCAATCCGGATATAGTTCCTCCTTTCAGCAAAAAACCCCTCAAGACCCGTTTAGAGGCCCCA
AGGGGTTATGCTAGTTATTGCTCAGCGGTGGCAGCAGCCAACTCAGCTTCCTTTCTTTCTGAGCTGCCTA
CACGGCAGTGAACAACTAGTGGTACGTCAGTGACTAGCCACTTTCTGAGCTGCCTACACGGCAGTGAACC
CCTATAGTGAGTCGTATTAATTTCGCGGGATCGAGATCTCGATCCTCTACGCCGGACGCATCGTGGCCGG
CATCACCGGCGCCACAGGTGCGGTTGCTGGCGCCTATATCGCCGACATCACCGATGGGGAAGATCGGGCT
CGCCACTTCGGGCTCATGAGCGCTTGTTTCGGCGTGGGTATGGTGGCAGGCCCCGTGGCCGGGGGACTGT
TGGGCGCCATCTCCTTGCATGCACCATTCCTTGCGGCGGCGGTGCTCAACGGCCTCAACCTACTACTGGG
CTGCTTCCTAATGCAGGAGTCGCATAAGGGAGAGCGTCGAGATCCCGGACACCATCGAATGGCGCAAAAC
CTTTCGCGGTATGGCATGATAGCGCCCGGAA
Features (pLannotate 1.2.2; 17 found; start..end, strand, type, name):
     25..1107    +  CDS            lacI: lac repressor; lacI; The lac repressor binds to the lac operator to inhibit transcription in E. coli. This inhibition can be relieved by adding lactose or isopropyl-β-D-thiogalactopyranoside (IPTG).
   1120..1141    +  protein_bind   CAP binding site: CAP binding activates transcription in the presence of cAMP. E. coli catabolite activator protein
   1156..1447    +  CDS            TcR (fragment): tetracycline efflux protein; tet; confers resistance to tetracycline
   1519..1899    -  CDS            YPB1_ECOLX: Protein predicted: Swiss-Prot protein existence level 4. From Escherichia coli.
   1916..2107    +  CDS            rop: Rop protein, which maintains plasmids at low copy number; rop
   2209..2348    +  misc_feature   bom: basis of mobility region from pBR322
   2534..3122    -  rep_origin     ori: high-copy-number ColE1/pMB1/pBR322/pUC origin of replication
   3244..4059    +  CDS            KanR: aminoglycoside phosphotransferase; aph(3')-Ia; confers resistance to kanamycin in bacteria or G418 (Geneticin®) in eukaryotes
   4068..4125    -  promoter       AmpR promoter (fragment): bla
   4178..4606    -  rep_origin     f1 ori (sequence partly withheld): f1 bacteriophage origin of replication; arrow indicates direction of (+) strand synthesis
   4643..4690    -  terminator     T7 terminator: transcription terminator for bacteriophage T7 RNA polymerase
   4698..4731    -  CDS            SET1 (fragment): solubility-enhancement tag derived from T7 phage gene 10B
   4731..4758    -  ncRNA          CRISPR-DR4: Accession: RF01317 - CRISPR RNA direct repeat element
   4787..4814    -  ncRNA          CRISPR-DR4: Accession: RF01317 - CRISPR RNA direct repeat element
   4817..4835    -  promoter       T7 promoter: promoter for bacteriophage T7 RNA polymerase
   4857..5136    +  CDS            TcR (fragment): tetracycline efflux protein; tet; confers resistance to tetracycline
   5144..24      +  promoter       lacI promoter (across the origin): lacI
