[The description below was written by a language model from this plasmid's Addgene catalogue record and pLannotate feature annotations shown in this document.]
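Description:
Xalb_I-F1_array_GG is a pET28b-derived bacterial plasmid that serves as an entry vector for building single-spacer CRISPR arrays of the Xanthomonas albilineans type I-F1 system. It is propagated in E. coli under kanamycin selection (KanR, aph(3')-Ia) and replicates from the pBR322/ColE1-type origin. The rop gene and bom region are retained, consistent with the low copy number listed in the record. An f1 phage origin and the lacI repressor gene with its promoter are carried over from the backbone. The short tetracycline-resistance fragments, a predicted E. coli ORF and a small fragment annotated as a T7 gene 10-derived tag appear to be backbone remnants or annotation hits rather than functional parts.

The payload is a compact transcription unit of about 200 bp on the reverse strand. A T7 promoter is followed almost immediately by two 28-nt CRISPR direct repeats separated by a gap of roughly 28 nt, and then by the T7 terminator. According to the catalogue entry, the insert contains a BaeI recognition site for Golden Gate-style cloning. This site presumably occupies the spacer position between the two repeats, although the feature table does not annotate it. BaeI cuts outside its recognition sequence, so digestion would remove the placeholder and let a chosen spacer be ligated in, giving a minimal repeat-spacer-repeat array. No lac operator is annotated next to the T7 promoter, so transcription appears to depend simply on T7 RNA polymerase being supplied.

The resulting arrays provide crRNA precursors for the X. albilineans I-F1 Cascade machinery. The associated publication concerns rapid cell-free characterization of multi-subunit CRISPR effectors and transposons, where T7-driven templates of this kind are used.
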