Addgene plasmid #178770: Xalb_I-F1_array_GG
Purpose: Golden Gate vector to generate X. albilineans type I-F1 single arrays
Depositing lab: Chase Beisel. Depositing organization: Helmholtz-Zentrum fuer Infektionsforschung (HZI). Publication: Rapid cell-free characterization of multi-subunit CRISPR effectors and transposons. Wimmer F, Mougiakos I, Englert F, Beisel CL. Mol Cell. 2022 Feb 16. pii: S1097-2765(22)00102-2. doi: 10.1016/j.molcel.2022.01.026. PubMed 35216669.
Backbone
  Vector backbone: pET28b
  Vector type: Bacterial Expression
Growth in bacteria
  Bacterial resistance: Kanamycin, 50 μg/mL
  Growth temperature: 37°C
  Growth strain: DH5alpha
  Copy number: Low Copy
Gene/Insert
  Gene/Insert name: Golden Gate vector BaeI recognition site to generate X. albilineans type I-F1 single arrays
  Species: X. albilineans
  Cloning method: Restriction Enzyme; 5′ cloning site Unknown (unknown if destroyed); 3′ cloning site Unknown (unknown if destroyed)
Terms and licenses: Academic/Nonprofit Terms; Industry Terms: Not Available to Industry
How to cite: Xalb_I-F1_array_GG was a gift from Chase Beisel (Addgene plasmid # 178770 ; http://n2t.net/addgene:178770 ; RRID:Addgene_178770)
